>Addgene plasmid #90126 | pMEdusp5P1gfp | addgene full sequence | sequence record 178563 | Addgene NGS Result
AGGATCTTCTTGAGATCCTTTTTTTCTGCGCGTAATCTGCTGCTTGCAAACAAAAAAACCACCGCTACCA
GCGGTGGTTTGTTTGCCGGATCAAGAGCTACCAACTCTTTTTCCGAAGGTAACTGGCTTCAGCAGAGCGC
AGATACCAAATACTGTTCTTCTAGTGTAGCCGTAGTTAGGCCACCACTTCAAGAACTCTGTAGCACCGCC
TACATACCTCGCTCTGCTAATCCTGTTACCAGTGGCTGCTGCCAGTGGCGATAAGTCGTGTCTTACCGGG
TTGGACTCAAGACGATAGTTACCGGATAAGGCGCAGCGGTCGGGCTGAACGGGGGGTTCGTGCACACAGC
CCAGCTTGGAGCGAACGACCTACACCGAACTGAGATACCTACAGCGTGAGCTATGAGAAAGCGCCACGCT
TCCCGAAGGGAGAAAGGCGGACAGGTATCCGGTAAGCGGCAGGGTCGGAACAGGAGAGCGCACGAGGGAG
CTTCCAGGGGGAAACGCCTGGTATCTTTATAGTCCTGTCGGGTTTCGCCACCTCTGACTTGAGCGTCGAT
TTTTGTGATGCTCGTCAGGGGGGCGGAGCCTATGGAAAAACGCCAGCAACGCGGCCTTTTTACGGTTCCT
GGCCTTTTGCTGGCCTTTTGCTCACATGTTCTTTCCTGCGTTATCCCCTGATTCTGTGGATAACCGTATT
ACCGCCTTTGAGTGAGCTGATACCGCTCGCCGCAGCCGAACGACCGAGCGCAGCGAGTCAGTGAGCGAGG
AAGCGGAAGAGCGCCCAATACGCAAACCGCCTCTCCCCGCGCGTTGGCCGATTCATTAATGCAGCTGGCA
CGACAGGTTTCCCGACTGGAAAGCGGGCAGTGAGCGCAACGCAATTAATACGCGTACCGCTAGCCAGGAA
GAGTTTGTAGAAACGCAAAAAGGCCATCCGTCAGGATGGCCTTCTGCTTAGTTTGATGCCTGGCAGTTTA
TGGCGGGCGTCCTGCCCGCCACCCTCCGGGCCGTTGCTTCACAACGTTCAAATCCGCTCCCGGCGGATTT
GTCCTACTCAGGAGAGCGTTCACCGACAAACAACAGATAAAACGAAAGGCCCAGTCTTCCGACTGAGCCT
TTCGTTTTATTTGATGCCTGGCAGTTCCCTACTCTCGCGTTAACGCTAGCATGGATGTTTTCCCAGTCAC
GACGTTGTAAAACGACGGCCAGTCTTAAGCTCGGGCCCCAAATAATGATTTTATTTTGACTGATAGTGAC
CTGTTCGTTGCAACAAATTGATGAGCAATGCTTTTTTATAATGCCAACTTTGTACAAAAAAGCAGGCTCG
CTATTCAGTCAAATTTTGCCAACAACTTGTTTTTATGAAATACAAAGGACCAGATTCAGCTTTAATTTTC
TTACTGAAGAAAAAAGTTGTTTATATATGATACATTAAAAGCATATTTTTGTTTTTGAGGTATTTCTTTT
AAGTGCTTGAACTTTTAAAGTGACAAACTGAAGTACCTCATCATCCTTTGTTGGTGTGGGCGATAAAATA
GCCTAGTTGTCCTAAAATAACCTTCTATGTTGTCGTTTTCAAATACTTTCAAGGTTATTACAATAAATGA
GCGCTTGAATTACAAGAAAGTGACACATATGAGCAGCACCGTGATGAACCGATGAGTTAAATGTTCAGTA
TTTATTCGCCTCACTCGGTTTTCAAGGGCGGGTTCAGTCAACAGAATGTGGGCGCGCTCCCGTGTCGGTG
TGTCCATATATGGTTCGTGACGTCAAGCGCCGGAGGTTCCATTCACATAAAACCGATCAGACGGAATCCC
CTTGGAGGAAATGTAGACTCAGGCTCAGTACGCAGGGTTTAGTAGGCAACCTACACCCCTGAAACATCCA
CATCCCTATTTATCGCCACCATGGTGAGCAAGGGCGAGGAGCTGTTCACCGGGGTGGTGCCCATCCTGGT
CGAGCTGGACGGCGACGTAAACGGCCACAAGTTCAGCGTGTCCGGCGAGGGCGAGGGCGATGCCACCTAC
GGCAAGCTGACCCTGAAGTTCATCTGCACCACCGGCAAGCTGCCCGTGCCCTGGCCCACCCTCGTGACCA
CCCTGACCTACGGCGTGCAGTGCTTCAGCCGCTACCCCGACCACATGAAGCAGCACGACTTCTTCAAGTC
CGCCATGCCCGAAGGCTACGTCCAGGAGCGCACCATCTTCTTCAAGGACGACGGCAACTACAAGACCCGC
GCCGAGGTGAAGTTCGAGGGCGACACCCTGGTGAACCGCATCGAGCTGAAGGGCATCGACTTCAAGGAGG
ACGGCAACATCCTGGGGCACAAGCTGGAGTACAACTACAACAGCCACAACGTCTATATCATGGCCGACAA
GCAGAAGAACGGCATCAAGGTGAACTTCAAGATCCGCCACAACATCGAGGACGGCAGCGTGCAGCTCGCC
GACCACTACCAGCAGAACACCCCCATCGGCGACGGCCCCGTGCTGCTGCCCGACAACCACTACCTGAGCA
CCCAGTCCGCCCTGAGCAAAGACCCCAACGAGAAGCGCGATCACATGGTCCTGCTGGAGTTCGTGACCGC
CGCCGGGATCACTCTCGGCATGGACGAGCTGTACAAGTCCGGACTCAGATCTCGAGCTCAAGCTTCGAAT
TCTGCAGTCGACGGTACCGCGGGCCCGGGATCCACCGGATCTAGATAACTGATACCCAGCTTTCTTGTAC
AAAGTTGGCATTATAAGAAAGCATTGCTTATCAATTTGTTGCAACGAACAGGTCACTATCAGTCAAAATA
AAATCATTATTTGCCATCCAGCTGATATCCCCTATAGTGAGTCGTATTACATGGTCATAGCTGTTTCCTG
GCAGCTCTGGCCCGTGTCTCAAAATCTCTGATGTTACATTGCACAAGATAAAAATATATCATCATGAACA
ATAAAACTGTCTGCTTACATAAACAGTAATACAAGGGGTGTTATGAGCCATATTCAACGGGAAACGTCGA
GGCCGCGATTAAATTCCAACATGGATGCTGATTTATATGGGTATAAATGGGCTCGCGATAATGTCGGGCA
ATCAGGTGCGACAATCTATCGCTTGTATGGGAAGCCCGATGCGCCAGAGTTGTTTCTGAAACATGGCAAA
GGTAGCGTTGCCAATGATGTTACAGATGAGATGGTCAGACTAAACTGGCTGACGGAATTTATGCCTCTTC
CGACCATCAAGCATTTTATCCGTACTCCTGATGATGCATGGTTACTCACCACTGCGATCCCCGGAAAAAC
AGCATTCCAGGTATTAGAAGAATATCCTGATTCAGGTGAAAATATTGTTGATGCGCTGGCAGTGTTCCTG
CGCCGGTTGCATTCGATTCCTGTTTGTAATTGTCCTTTTAACAGCGATCGCGTATTTCGTCTCGCTCAGG
CGCAATCACGAATGAATAACGGTTTGGTTGATGCGAGTGATTTTGATGACGAGCGTAATGGCTGGCCTGT
TGAACAAGTCTGGAAAGAAATGCATAAACTTTTGCCATTCTCACCGGATTCAGTCGTCACTCATGGTGAT
TTCTCACTTGATAACCTTATTTTTGACGAGGGGAAATTAATAGGTTGTATTGATGTTGGACGAGTCGGAA
TCGCAGACCGATACCAGGATCTTGCCATCCTATGGAACTGCCTCGGTGAGTTTTCTCCTTCATTACAGAA
ACGGCTTTTTCAAAAATATGGTATTGATAATCCTGATATGAATAAATTGCAGTTTCATTTGATGCTCGAT
GAGTTTTTCTAATCAGAATTGGTTAATTGGTTGTAACACTGGCAGAGCATTACGCTGACTTGACGGGACG
GCGCAAGCTCATGACCAAAATCCCTTAACGTGAGTTACGCGTCGTTCCACTGAGCGTCAGACCCCGTAGA
AAAGATCAA
Features (pLannotate 1.2.2; 11 found; start..end, strand, type, name):
     10..598     +  rep_origin     ori: high-copy-number ColE1/pMB1/pBR322/pUC origin of replication
    781..873     +  CDS            lacI (fragment): lac repressor; lacI; The lac repressor binds to the lac operator to inhibit transcription in E. coli. This inhibition can be relieved by adding lactose or isopropyl-β-D-thiogalactopyranoside (IPTG).
    928..955     -  terminator     rrnB T2 terminator: transcription terminator T2 from the E. coli rrnB gene
   1087..1130    +  terminator     rrnB T1 terminator: Escherichia coli rrnB; transcription terminator T1 from the E. coli rrnB gene
   1177..1213    -  CDS            lacZα (fragment): LacZα fragment of β-galactosidase; lacZ fragment
   1229..1328    +  protein_bind   attL1: mutant version of attL; recombination site for the Gateway® LR reaction LR Clonase™
   1911..2627    +  CDS            EGFP: EGFP is a basic (constitutively fluorescent) green fluorescent protein published in 1996, derived from Aequorea victoria. It is reported to be a rapidly-maturing weak dimer with moderate acid sensitivity.
   2628..2693    +  misc_feature   MCS: multiple cloning site
   2714..2813    -  protein_bind   attL2: mutant version of attL; recombination site for the Gateway® LR reaction LR Clonase™
   2831..2849    -  promoter       T7 promoter: promoter for bacteriophage T7 RNA polymerase
   2983..3792    +  CDS            KanR: aminoglycoside phosphotransferase; aph(3')-Ia; confers resistance to kanamycin in bacteria or G418 (Geneticin®) in eukaryotes
