[The description below was written by a language model from this plasmid's Addgene catalogue record and pLannotate feature annotations shown in this document.]
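Description:
pMEdusp5P1gfp is a Gateway middle-entry clone built on the pENTReGFP2 backbone, carrying a zebrafish (Danio rerio) dusp5 promoter sequence placed upstream of an EGFP reporter. Although catalogued as a bacterial expression vector, it functions as a small (about 3.9 kb) shuttle plasmid for recombination cloning rather than as a bacterial expression tool. It is maintained in E. coli through a high-copy ColE1/pUC-type origin and selected with kanamycin via the aminoglycoside phosphotransferase (KanR) gene. rrnB T1 and T2 terminators sit upstream of the cloning region, where they insulate the insert from read-through transcription originating in the backbone. Short lacI and lacZα fragments and a T7 promoter outside the att sites are backbone remnants.

The payload lies between attL1 and attL2, the sites used by LR Clonase to transfer the cassette into an attR-containing destination vector. Between attL1 and the start of the EGFP coding sequence there is an unannotated stretch of roughly 580 bp, which is consistent in position with the dusp5 "P1" promoter fragment that was inserted by Gibson assembly. The feature table does not label it, and the record does not define its exact boundaries. EGFP is followed by a short multiple cloning site before attL2. No polyadenylation signal is annotated within the cassette, so that element would presumably be supplied by another entry clone or the destination vector. The record ties the construct to work identifying developmentally active endothelial enhancers in zebrafish, suggesting use as a promoter–reporter module that can be recombined with candidate regulatory elements to build transgenes for testing their activity in embryos.
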