Addgene plasmid #90126: pMEdusp5P1gfp
Purpose: Gateway Mid-entry clone containing promoter sequence specific for dusp5 driving expression of eGFP
Depositing lab: Nathan Lawson. Depositing organization: University of Massachusetts, Worcester. Publication: Robust Identification of Developmentally Active Endothelial Enhancers in Zebrafish Using FANS-Assisted ATAC-Seq. Quillien A, Abdalla M, Yu J, Ou J, Zhu LJ, Lawson ND. Cell Rep. 2017 Jul 18;20(3):709-720. doi: 10.1016/j.celrep.2017.06.070. PubMed 28723572.
Backbone
  Vector backbone: pENTReGFP2
  Vector type: Bacterial Expression
Growth in bacteria
  Bacterial resistance: Kanamycin, 50 μg/mL
  Growth temperature: 37°C
  Growth strain: DH5alpha
  Copy number: High Copy
Gene/Insert
  Gene/Insert name: dusp5P1Egfp
  Species: D. rerio (zebrafish)
  Entrez Gene: dusp5 (a.k.a. wu:fc03b11, wu:fc86e02)
  Tag / fusion protein: EGFP (C terminal on insert)
  Cloning method: Gibson Cloning
Terms and licenses: Academic/Nonprofit Terms; Industry Terms: Not Available to Industry
How to cite: pMEdusp5P1gfp was a gift from Nathan Lawson (Addgene plasmid # 90126 ; http://n2t.net/addgene:90126 ; RRID:Addgene_90126)
